>Addgene plasmid #146613 | pAc5.1B-lambdaN-HA-DmNot1_1-1148_I | depositor full sequence | sequence record 289059 | Full Sequence
CTTCAAGGAATTAATTCTATATTCTAAAAACACAAATGATACTTCTAAAAAAAATCATGAATGGCATCAA
CTCTGAATCAAATCTTTGCAGATGCACCTACTTCTCATTTCCACTGTCACATCATTTTTCCAGATCTCGC
TGCCTGTTATGTGGCCCACAAACCAAGACACGTTTTATGGCCATTAAAGCTGGCTGATCGTCGCCAAACA
CCAAATACATATCAATATGTACATTCGAGAAAGAAGCGATCAAAGAAGCGTCTTCGGGCGAGTAGGAGAA
TGCGGAGGAGAAGGAGAACGAGCTGATCTAGTATCTCTCCACAATCCAATGCCAACTGACCAACTGGCCA
TATTCGGAGCAATTTGAAGCCAATTTCCATCGCCTGGCGATCGCTCCATTCTTGGCTATATGTTTTTCAC
CGTTCCCGGGGCCATTTTCAAAGACTCGTCGGTAAGATAAGATTGTGTCACTCGCTGTCTCTCTTCATTT
GTCGAAGAATGCTGAGGAATTTCGCGATGACGTCGGCGAGTATTTTGAAGAATGAGAATAATTTGTATTT
ATACGAAAATCAGTTAGTGGAATTTTCTACAAAAACATGTTATCTATAGATAATTTTGTTGCAAAATATG
TTGACTATGACAAAGATTGTATGTATATACCTTTAATGTATTCTCATTTTCTTATGTATTTATAATGGCA
ATGATGATACTGATGATATTTTAAGATGATGCCAGACCACAGGCTGATTTCTGCGTCTTTTGCCGAACGC
AGTGCATGTGCGGTTGTTGTTTTTTGGAATAGTTTCAATTTTCGGACTGTCCGCTTTGATTTCAGTTTCT
TGGCTTATTCAAAAAGCAAAGTAAAGCCAAAAAAGCGAGATGGCAATACCAAATGCGGCAAAACGGTAGT
GGAAGGAAAGGGGTGCGGGGCAGCGGAAGGAAGGGTGGGGCGGGGCGTGGCGGGGTCTGTGGCTGGGCGC
GACGTCACCGACGTTGGAGCCACTCCTTTGACCATGTGTGCGTGTGTGTATTATTCGTGTCTCGCCACTC
GCCGGTTGTTTTTTTCTTTTTATCTCGCTCTCTCTAGCGCCATCTCGTACGCATGCTCAACGCACCGCAT
GTTGCCGTGTCCTTTATGCGTCATTTTGGCTCGAAATAGGCAATTATTTAAACAAAGATTAGTCAACGAA
AACGCTAAAATAAATAAGTCTACAATATGGTTACTTATTGCCATGTGTGTGCAGCCAACGATAGCAACAA
AAGCAACAACACAGTGGCTTTCCCTCTTTCACTTTTTGTTTGCAAGCGCGTGCGAGCAAGACGGCACGAC
CGGCAAACGCAATTACGCTGACAAAGAGCAGACGAAGTTTTGGCCGAAAAACATCAAGGCGCCTGATACG
AATGCATTTGCAATAACAATTGCGATATTTAATATTGTTTATGAAGCTGTTTGACTTCAAAACACACAAA
AAAAAAAATAAAACAAATTATTTGAAAGAGAATTAGGAATCGGACAGCTTATCGTTACGGGCTAACAGCA
CACCGAGACGAAATAGCTTACCTGACGTCACAGCCTCTGGAAGAACTGCCGCCAAGCAGAGAGAGAGAGA
AAAAGAGGGAGAGCAGCTTAGACCGCATGTGCTTGTGTGTGAGGCGTCTCTCTCTTCGTCTCCTGTTTGC
GCAAACGCATAGACTGCACTGAGAAAATCGATTACCTATTTTTTATGAATGAATATTTGCACTATTACTA
TTCAAAACTATTAAGATAGCAATCACATTCAATAGCCAAATACTATACCACCTGAGCGATGCAACGAAAT
GATCAATTTGAGCAAAAATGCTGCATATTTAGGACGGCATCATTATAGAAATGCTTCTTGCTGTGTACTT
TTCTCTCGTCTGGCAGCTGTTTCGCCGTTATTGTTAAAACCGGCTTAAGTTAGGTGTGTTTTCTACGACT
AGTGATGCCCCTACTAGAAGATGTGTGTTGCACAAATGTCCCTGAATAACCAATTTGAAGTGCAGATAGC
AGTAAACGTAAGCTAATATGAATATTATTTAACTGTAATGTTTTAATATCGCTGGACATTACTAATAAAC
CCACTATAAACACATGTACATATGTATGTTTTGGCATACAATGAGTAGTTGGGGAAAAAATGTGTAAAAG
CACCGTGACCATCACAGCATAAAGATAACCAGCTGAAGTATCGAATATGAGTAACCCCCAAATTGAATCA
CATGCCGCAACTGATAGGACCCATGGAAGTACACTCTTCATGGCGATATACAAGACACACACAAGCACGA
ACACCCAGTTGCGGAGGAAATTCTCCGTAAATGAAAACCCAATCGGCGAACAATTCATACCCATATATGG
TAAAAGTTTTGAACGCGACTTGAGAGCGGAGAGCATTGCGGCTGATAAGGTTTTAGCGCTAAGCGGGCTT
TATAAAACGGGCTGCGGGACCAGTTTTCATATCACTACCGTTTGAGTTCTTGTGCTGTGTGGATACTCCT
CCCGACACAAAGCCGCTCCATCAGCCAGCAGTCGTCTAATCCAGAGACCCCGGATCGGGGTACCAACATG
GACGCACAAACACGACGACGTGAGCGTCGCGCTGAGAAACAAGCTCAATGGAAAGCTGCAAACGGTGGAT
CTCCTCCACATATGGCTTACCCATACGATGTTCCAGATTACGCTCCTCCAAGCTTGAATTCATTAATTAA
GATGAACGTAGAGAGCCAACTGAAGACACCGCCAACGCACATTCGAAATCTGGTCAAGCACGTGAACAAG
CGAAATTTTAATGAGAGCAGCGAGCAAATAAATCAGTTCGTTAAAGAGCACGGCCTGGAAGCGGATCGCA
GCAGCCTGCGCCACCTGTTCTCCGTGATCAACTTCAGCGATCTCGTGCCATCAGTTACGGTCCAGCTGCA
GGCGAAGCTCCTGGGCATCCAGTTGGAGCGTCAGCTTCACAGTTCATCGTTTGTGTCCAACATCTGCTAC
GCTTTTGACCAGTTCTTCGCCAGCAACCAGAAGTCCCTGAAGCCTGTTGCGGTAGCGGATCTCGTTGGCC
AGGTCGCCCGACTGACCGGCATCAACAAGGTTTGTGAGTGCGTCTTTGCCTTGGCCTTGACCCACTCCTC
GTACACAGAACTCAAACATTCTGCCAGGAACAACCTAAAAGGTAGCCTCAGCGAACTTATAGACTCTTAC
TTGGGTAATAAAGGCACCGGCCCAGCCGACAGCGGTCTCCGGGAGATCTCCTTCGATCTACTGCAGTATT
TGCTGTGCTGCCTTAGCGAGTACGTACAACCGCAGGTGGAAGCACAGTTTTTGATCAAGCTTCGTGAGGA
GTTTCCGCGCCAGGCGGTACCGCTGGTTCTAGCGCCGTTCCTTTACGGCTCGACGACGGCGACGATTGCG
GGAGCAGGTGCCAGCGAAACGGATGCGGAGGCCGAAGCGACGACTAATAGCAACAGCTCCAGTTTCGAAG
CAGATGCTTTGAACGAGGTGGGAATCGAGGATATTTATGACCATTTAAGCGAGATAATATTCACCAACCA
GGGCAAAAATAATATTATGGACACATCTTGGATTAATCTAATCCTTGAAATCGGTTATGAATTTACATCG
AGCGTTGAAGAGTGTAAGAATCATTTGTGTTCCCGCGAGCGAGAACGCGCTGAGCTCCAGTCCAAAGATG
TCGCCAAGATCGTGGGTCTTATGTGCCGACGGCACTCCTCCCTGCTCGATTGTAATGTGAATCTACCGAC
GCCGGCGAACTTCTGGCCTGGTCAGGGACAGGGCGGTGGCAGCAACAGCAGTGGCTCTTCGCAGACACAA
ATCACTCCGCAGCAACAGAACCCGGGCAGCAGTAACAACAACGATGGCAGCGATGGCAATTCGTCCAGTG
ATAAGAAGGACAAGAAGGAGACGACGGAGGCCACGCAAACTTGGAAGCCAGATGTCTTTGTGCAGGCGCT
CAAGGAGGTGGTGCCTCAGCTCAACTGGAAGGACGTGTGCATGGAACTTGATCATCCCGAGTTCGTGCTG
AAGGATCGCATCGGTTTGGAGCTTTTGCTCACCATCCTTCGGCTGGCCACTGGCTCTAACATATTTCCAC
ATCCAGAATGCATTTACCGTCACTGGGCAAACACGGAAGGTCAGCTGTCGCTTATCGCGACAATGCTGAA
GAACCCGGATCTCTTTTCCTTCGCCGACTTTGTATTTAGCCAGCCAGCGTTGGATGTGCTTAAGACAGCT
CCGGATGCGGACAATAAGGAGATCTCGTCCTGGAAGTCGCTTCACCTGGTGGAGGTGCTGCTCTCCATTG
CGGACAAGGGATACTATACGCAGGTCCATGAGCTATTCAAGTTCCCAGCGCAGAACTGTCCCGATGTGCT
ATTTTTGGCCTTATTGAACACAAGTCCGCCTATGACGCCACTGCGTCAGGATCTGTTTAACCAACTGATA
CCAACGTTCCTTGGCAACCATCCCAACTCGAACGTGATCTTGGCCAGCGCCTGGAGCTCGAACAGCTTCC
AACTTCGTTCCAATATCATGAATGCTATGTCCGAGTGGTATCTCCGAGGCAATGAGTTCGATCAGGTGAA
ACTGTCGCGCATCCTGGATCTTGCCCAGGATTTAAAAGCGCTATCAGCGCTGCTCAACGCCCGTTCATTT
TTATTCATTATCGACCTGGCTTGCCTTGCCTCTCGGCGCGAGTACCTGAAGCTGGAAAAGTGGCTTACCG
ATAAAATTCGCGAACATGGAGAGCCTTTTATGCAGGCTATAATCAAGGTTCTGCACCGCCGCTGCCCGCA
GGTTATCAACGCCAAAGTGCCAGAGGATCAGCTGCCTCCCAAGCAGGCGCAGCTTTTGCCCGAGACAGTT
ACAACCATGATCAACTGTCTGCAAACGTGCATCAATAACTGCATGCAGCCGGAGATGGTCGAAGTCATCA
TGCAAATGACCGCGAACGTGGCGATTATGGCTAACATGGCGCGTGCCCAACAGCAGCAGCAGCCAGGATT
GGTTCCGCCGCCTCCACCAACAATTCTGCGCGGCCATCGTGGTATGGATCTGCCTGGAGGCATAGTCCCT
CCGCCACCGCAGCAACCGTTCTCCGGAAACCTCAACGCGCAGATGTTTGGACCAGGAATGGATCCGCTAA
CGAATATGTCCAACAACTTAGCCGGCCTCAACCTCAGCGGCCCGAACGGAGCATTTAATTTTGGAAACAT
GCTAACTTCTCCATCGCGTCTGATGACTCCGGGAGCCAATCCCTATCCGCTGAACCTCATGCAGATGCCG
CAGGCTCCGCCACCACCCAACGTAGGAAACCTAGGCCGCATGCTGCCAGGGGGTCCACAACAGCAGACTC
CAACGCCGACTCCAACGGCCCCCAATCCAAACAACCCTGTGATGGCCGATCTCCAGATACCTGTGTCAAA
GGAAGTTGAAGACGAGGTCAACTCATACTTTCAGCGCATCTACAACCACCAGCCGAATCCAACGCTGTCC
ATCGATGAAGTGCTGGACATTTTGCAAAGATTTAAAGAGTCAAGTAACCGGCGCGAGCAGGAAGTCTTTT
TGTGCATGCTGCGCAATCTGTTCGAGGAATATCGCTTTTTCTGTCAATACCCAGAGAAAGAGCTACAGAT
TACTGCGCAGCTATTTGGTGGCATTATTGATCGTAACCTGGTGCCCACTTTTGTTGCACTGGGCCTTTCT
CTGCGCTGTGTCTTGGATGCCCTCCGCAAGCCCGATGGATCTAAGCTTTACTATTTCGGTGTGACGGCAC
TGGACAGATTCAGAACTCGATTGCACACCTACAACAAATACTGCGAGCATATCCGCTCCATTCCTCACTT
CTCTGACTTCCCGCCGCACCTTATTCAGTATGTGGAATACGGAATGCACGGCCAGGAGCCGCCGCCGCAG
AAGTTGATTGGACTCAGCAATACGATTCCTTCGGCGATATCTAGCGGACCAGGAACGGAACCAATTTACA
GGAATAGCTCCATGTTAGGTAATATGCCCGCTGCCACCCCGGGATCGGGACCGAAATCAAACGCTGCTGT
ATCGCATGCCACGAGAATGAAGTCCATCGCCAATGCCACCAATATCGACACACTTTTGGTGGCCAACCAG
GAAGAGAAAGTGACTTGATCTAGAGGGCCCGCGGTTCGAAGGTAAGCCTATCCCTAACCCTCTCCTCGGT
CTCGATTCTACGCGTACCGGTCATCATCACCATCACCATTGAGTTTAAACCCGCTGATCAGCCTCGACTG
TGCCTTCTAAGGCCTGAGCTCGCTGATCAGCCTCGATCGAGGATCCAGACATGATAAGATACATTGATGA
GTTTGGACAAACCACAACTAGAATGCAGTGAAAAAAATGCTTTATTTGTGAAATTTGTGATGCTATTGCT
TTATTTGTAACCATTATAAGCTGCAATAAACAAGTTAACAACAACAATTGCATTCATTTTATGTTTCAGG
TTCAGGGGGAGGTGTGGGAGGTTTTTTAAAGCAAGTAAAACCTCTACAAATGTGGTATGGCTGATTATGA
TCAGTCGACCGATGCCCTTGAGAGCCTTCAACCCAGTCAGCTCCTTCCGGTGGGCGCGGGGCATGACTAT
CGTCGCCGCACTTATGACTGTCTTCTTTATCATGCAACTCGTAGGACAGGTGCCGGCAGCGCTCTGGGTC
ATTTTCGGCGAGGACCGCTTTCGCTGGAGCGCGACGATGATCGGCCTGTCGCTTGCGGTATTCGGAATCT
TGCACGCCCTCGCTCAAGCCTTCGTCACTGGTCCCGCCACCAAACGTTTCGGCGAGAAGCAGGCCATTAT
CGCCGGCATGGCGGCCGACGCGCTGGGCTACGTCTTGCTGGCGTTCGCGACGCGAGGCTGGATGGCCTTC
CCCATTATGATTCTTCTCGCTTCCGGCGGCATCGGGATGCCCGCGTTGCAGGCCATGCTGTCCAGGCAGG
TAGATGACGACCATCAGGGACAGCTTCAAGGATCGCTCGCGGCTCTTACCAGCCAGCAAAAGGCCAGGAA
CCGTAAAAAGGCCGCGTTGCTGGCGTTTTTCCATAGGCTCCGCCCCCCTGACGAGCATCACAAAAATCGA
CGCTCAAGTCAGAGGTGGCGAAACCCGACAGGACTATAAAGATACCAGGCGTTTCCCCCTGGAAGCTCCC
TCGTGCGCTCTCCTGTTCCGACCCTGCCGCTTACCGGATACCTGTCCGCCTTTCTCCCTTCGGGAAGCGT
GGCGCTTTCTCAATGCTCACGCTGTAGGTATCTCAGTTCGGTGTAGGTCGTTCGCTCCAAGCTGGGCTGT
GTGCACGAACCCCCCGTTCAGCCCGACCGCTGCGCCTTATCCGGTAACTATCGTCTTGAGTCCAACCCGG
TAAGACACGACTTATCGCCACTGGCAGCAGCCACTGGTAACAGGATTAGCAGAGCGAGGTATGTAGGCGG
TGCTACAGAGTTCTTGAAGTGGTGGCCTAACTACGGCTACACTAGAAGGACAGTATTTGGTATCTGCGCT
CTGCTGAAGCCAGTTACCTTCGGAAAAAGAGTTGGTAGCTCTTGATCCGGCAAACAAACCACCGCTGGTA
GCGGTGGTTTTTTTGTTTGCAAGCAGCAGATTACGCGCAGAAAAAAAGGATCTCAAGAAGATCCTTTGAT
CTTTTCTACGGGGTCTGACGCTCAGTGGAACGAAAACTCACGTTAAGGGATTTTGGTCATGAGATTATCA
AAAAGGATCTTCACCTAGATCCTTTTAAATTAAAAATGAAGTTTTAAATCAATCTAAAGTATATATGAGT
AAACTTGGTCTGACAGTTACCAATGCTTAATCAGTGAGGCACCTATCTCAGCGATCTGTCTATTTCGTTC
ATCCATAGTTGCCTGACTCCCCGTCGTGTAGATAACTACGATACGGGAGGGCTTACCATCTGGCCCCAGT
GCTGCAATGATACCGCGAGACCCACGCTCACCGGCTCCAGATTTATCAGCAATAAACCAGCCAGCCGGAA
GGGCCGAGCGCAGAAGTGGTCCTGCAACTTTATCCGCCTCCATCCAGTCTATTAATTGTTGCCGGGAAGC
TAGAGTAAGTAGTTCGCCAGTTAATAGTTTGCGCAACGTTGTTGCCATTGCTGCAGGCATCGTGGTGTCA
CGCTCGTCGTTTGGTATGGCTTCATTCAGCTCCGGTTCCCAACGATCAAGGCGAGTTACATGATCCCCCA
TGTTGTGCAAAAAAGCGGTTAGCTCCTTCGGTCCTCCGATCGTTGTCAGAAGTAAGTTGGCCGCAGTGTT
ATCACTCATGGTTATGGCAGCACTGCATAATTCTCTTACTGTCATGCCATCCGTAAGATGCTTTTCTGTG
ACTGGTGAGTACTCAACCAAGTCATTCTGAGAATAGTGTATGCGGCGACCGAGTTGCTCTTGCCCGGCGT
CAACACGGGATAATACCGCGCCACATAGCAGAACTTTAAAAGTGCTCATCATTGGAAAACGTTCTTCGGG
GCGAAAACTCTCAAGGATCTTACCGCTGTTGAGATCCAGTTCGATGTAACCCACTCGTGCACCCAACTGA
TCTTCAGCATCTTTTACTTTCACCAGCGTTTCTGGGTGAGCAAAAACAGGAAGGCAAAATGCCGCAAAAA
AGGGAATAAGGGCGACACGGAAATGTTGAATACTCATACTCTTCCTTTTTCAATATTATTGAAGCATTTA
TCAGGGTTATTGTCTCATGAGCGGATACATATTTGAATGTATTTAGAAAAATAAACAAATAGGGGTTCCG
CGCACATTTCCCCGAAAAGTGCCACCTGACGTCTAAGAAACCATTATTATCATGACATTAACCTATAAAA
ATAGGCGTATCACGAGGCCCTTTCGT
Features (pLannotate 1.2.2; 9 found; start..end, strand, type, name):
     56..2568    +  promoter       Ac5 promoter: Drosophila melanogaster actin 5C promoter
   2588..2752    +  CDS            N (fragment): REGN_LAMBD - Experimental evidence at protein level: Swiss-Prot protein existence level 1. Plays a role as a transcriptional antitermination factor that allows the virus to initiate its lytic phase. Activates expression of the delayed viral early genes by modifying host RNA polymerase (RNAP) into a form that is resistant to termination signals. This antitermination function requires the host NusA protein which serves to stabilize the interaction between antitermination protein N and host RNA polymerase. From Escherichia phage lambda (Bacteriophage lambda).
   6201..6242    +  CDS            V5 tag: epitope tag from simian virus 5
   6342..6476    -  polyA_signal   SV40 poly(A) signal: SV40 polyadenylation signal
   6499..6583    -  CDS            large T antigen (fragment): large T antigen from SV40 (simian virus 40)
   6584..7054    +  CDS            TcR (fragment): tetracycline efflux protein; tet; confers resistance to tetracycline
   7098..7686    -  rep_origin     ori: high-copy-number ColE1/pMB1/pBR322/pUC origin of replication
   7857..8717    -  CDS            AmpR: β-lactamase; bla; confers resistance to ampicillin, carbenicillin, and related antibiotics
   8718..8822    -  promoter       AmpR promoter: bla
