[The description below was written by a language model from this plasmid's Addgene catalogue record and pLannotate feature annotations shown in this document.]
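Description:
pAc5.1B-lambdaN-HA-DmNot1_1-1148_I is an insect-cell expression plasmid of about 8.9 kb. The catalogue lists the backbone as unknown, although the name and annotated features are consistent with a pAc5.1-type vector. Expression is driven by the Drosophila melanogaster actin 5C (Ac5) promoter, a strong constitutive promoter commonly used in fly cell lines, and the transcript is terminated by an SV40 polyadenylation signal. In bacteria the plasmid is maintained through a ColE1/pUC-type origin and selected with ampicillin via the β-lactamase gene and its own promoter. The feature annotation calls the origin high copy, whereas the catalogue entry records low copy. Short fragments of SV40 large T antigen and of a tetracycline resistance gene are also annotated, and these appear to be non-functional backbone remnants.

The payload is an N-terminal fragment (residues 1–1148) of Drosophila NOT1, the scaffold subunit of the CCR4-NOT deadenylase complex. Relative to the reference sequence it carries four silent changes and two amino-acid substitutions, N605S and K759M. Immediately downstream of the promoter lies a fragment of the bacteriophage lambda N protein, and the name indicates an HA epitope tag as well, although the feature table does not annotate the HA tag or the Not1 coding region itself. The lambda N peptide binds BoxB RNA hairpins, so such fusions are typically used to tether a protein to a BoxB-containing reporter mRNA and test its effect on that mRNA. A vector-derived V5 tag is annotated downstream of the insert, but the record does not say whether it is in frame and translated. The associated publication concerns the docking of the NOT10/NOT11 module onto the NOT1 N-terminal domain.
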