Addgene plasmid #146613: pAc5.1B-lambdaN-HA-DmNot1_1-1148_I
Purpose: Insect Expression of DmNot1_1-1148
Depositing lab: Elisa Izaurralde. Depositing organization: Max Planck Institute for Developmental Biology. Publication: NOT10 and C2orf29/NOT11 form a conserved module of the CCR4-NOT complex that docks onto the NOT1 N-terminal domain. Bawankar P, Loh B, Wohlbold L, Schmidt S, Izaurralde E. RNA Biol. 2013 Feb;10(2):228-44. doi: 10.4161/rna.23018. Epub 2013 Jan 9. PubMed 23303381.
Backbone
  Vector backbone: Unknown
  Vector type: Insect Expression
Growth in bacteria
  Bacterial resistance: Ampicillin, 100 μg/mL
  Growth temperature: 37°C
  Growth strain: DH5alpha
  Copy number: Low Copy
Gene/Insert
  Gene/Insert name: DmNot1_1-1148
  Species: D. melanogaster (fly)
  Mutation: four silent and two non silent N605S, K759M mutations compared to the sequence given by NCBI: NM_001103772.2.
  Entrez Gene: Not1 (a.k.a. Dmel_CG34407, CG1874, CG1884, CG34407, Dmel\CG34407, Dmel_CG1874, Dmel_CG1884, NOT, NOT1, anon-EST:Liang-1.29, anon-WO0118547.221, clone 1.29, not1)
  Cloning method: Unknown
Terms and licenses: Academic/Nonprofit Terms; Industry Terms: Not Available to Industry
Depositor comments: Plasmids from this collection were made available to the research community and donated after the lab closed. Please note that the sequence provided by the depositing laboratory may be theoretical/predicted or based on Sanger sequencing results. There may be discrepancies between sequencing results obtained by Addgene and the depositor sequence. If an Addgene verified sequence is not available, please contact before placing your order to request that our lab fully sequence the plasmid.
How to cite: pAc5.1B-lambdaN-HA-DmNot1_1-1148_I was a gift from Elisa Izaurralde (Addgene plasmid # 146613 ; http://n2t.net/addgene:146613 ; RRID:Addgene_146613)
